>Addgene plasmid #234736 | pU6-hROSA26-1-1kbdonor | addgene full sequence | sequence record 467879 | Addgene NGS Result
GAAGATCCTTTGATCTTTTCTACGGGGTCTGACGCTCAGTGGAACGAAAACTCACGTTAAGGGATTTTGG
TCATGAGATTATCAAAAAGGATCTTCACCTAGATCCTTTTAAATTAAAAATGAAGTTTTAAATCAATCTA
AAGTATATATGAGTAAACTTGGTCTGACAGTTACCAATGCTTAATCAGTGAGGCACCTATCTCAGCGATC
TGTCTATTTCGTTCATCCATAGTTGCCTGACTCCCCGTCGTGTAGATAACTACGATACGGGAGGGCTTAC
CATCTGGCCCCAGTGCTGCAATGATACCGCGAGACCCACGCTCACCGGCTCCAGATTTATCAGCAATAAA
CCAGCCAGCCGGAAGGGCCGAGCGCAGAAGTGGTCCTGCAACTTTATCCGCCTCCATCCAGTCTATTAAT
TGTTGCCGGGAAGCTAGAGTAAGTAGTTCGCCAGTTAATAGTTTGCGCAACGTTGTTGCCATTGCTACAG
GCATCGTGGTGTCACGCTCGTCGTTTGGTATGGCTTCATTCAGCTCCGGTTCCCAACGATCAAGGCGAGT
TACATGATCCCCCATGTTGTGCAAAAAAGCGGTTAGCTCCTTCGGTCCTCCGATCGTTGTCAGAAGTAAG
TTGGCCGCAGTGTTATCACTCATGGTTATGGCAGCACTGCATAATTCTCTTACTGTCATGCCATCCGTAA
GATGCTTTTCTGTGACTGGTGAGTACTCAACCAAGTCATTCTGAGAATAGTGTATGCGGCGACCGAGTTG
CTCTTGCCCGGCGTCAATACGGGATAATACCGCGCCACATAGCAGAACTTTAAAAGTGCTCATCATTGGA
AAACGTTCTTCGGGGCGAAAACTCTCAAGGATCTTACCGCTGTTGAGATCCAGTTCGATGTAACCCACTC
GTGCACCCAACTGATCTTCAGCATCTTTTACTTTCACCAGCGTTTCTGGGTGAGCAAAAACAGGAAGGCA
AAATGCCGCAAAAAAGGGAATAAGGGCGACACGGAAATGTTGAATACTCATACTCTTCCTTTTTCAATAT
TATTGAAGCATTTATCAGGGTTATTGTCTCATGAGCGGATACATATTTGAATGTATTTAGAAAAATAAAC
AAATAGGGGTTCCGCGCACATTTCCCCGAAAAGTGCCACCTGACGTCGCTAGCTGTACAAAAAAGCAGGC
TTTAAAGGAACCAATTCAGTCGACTGGATCCGGTACCAAGGTCGGGCAGGAAGAGGGCCTATTTCCCATG
ATTCCTTCATATTTGCATATACGATACAAGGCTGTTAGAGAGATAATTAGAATTAATTTGACTGTAAACA
CAAAGATATTAGTACAAAATACGTGACGTAGAAAGTAATAATTTCTTGGGTAGTTTGCAGTTTTAAAATT
ATGTTTTAAAATGGACTATCATATGCTTACCGTAACTTGAAAGTATTTCGATTTCTTGGCTTTATATATC
TTGTGGAAAGGACGAAACACCGTGACCTGCCGTATAGGCAGCTGAAAATCGCCCTGCGGCAACCGGAGGG
GGAGGGAGAAGGTGACCTGCCGTATAGGCAGCTGAAAATTTTTTTTTTTCCTAGGCTGCTGCGCTGCTGC
CACCGCTGAGCAATAACTAGCATAACCCCTTGGGGCCTCTAAACGGGTCTTGAGGGGTTTTTTGCTGAAA
CCTCAGGCATTTGTTGTCGCTGCAACCATAGTTTGACATAATGCAACCATACCTTGACATAATTAAAGTC
ATACTCTGACATAAAGCCCCGGGCGTGGTGCCGATTCTGTCCTGTCAGTTACGCCGTCAAAGATCTCAGG
GCACCATGTCAATGGTCACCACCGGGTAAAGGGGATGAAATTCAGCGTGCGCGGCGAAGGTGAAGGCGAT
GCAACCAATGGTAAACTGACGCTGAAGTTTATTTGCACCACGGGTAAACTGCCGGTTCCGTGGCCTACCC
TGGTCACCACGCTGACGTATGGTGTTCAGTGTTTCAGTCGTTACCCGGATCACATGAAACGCCACGACTT
TTTCAAGTCCGCGATGCCGGAAGGTTATGTCCAAGAACGTACCATCTCATTTAAAGATGACGGCACCTAC
AAAACGCGCGCCGAAGTGAAATTCGAAGGTGATACGCTGGTTAACCGTATTGAACTGAAAGGCATCGATT
TTAAGGAAGACGGTAATATTCTGGGCCATAAACTGGAATATAACTTCAATTCGCACAACGTGTACATCAC
CGCAGATAAGCAGAAGAACGGTATCAAGGCTAACTTCAAGATCCGCCATAATGTGGAAGATGGCAGCGTT
CAACTGGCCGACCACTATCAGCAAAACACCCCGATTGGTGATGGCCCGGTCCTGCTGCCGGACAATCATT
ACCTGAGCACGCAGTCTGTGCTGAGTAAAGATCCGAACGAAAAGCGTGACCACATGGTCCTGCTGGAATT
CGTGACCGCGGCCGGCATCACGCACGGTATGGACGAACTGTATAAAGGCTCATAACATCCCCTTTACCCG
GTGGGCTGGTTTTTTTGTTTTTAGCGTTATAACTTTTATTTCACTATGTCACTGTATGGTTGCATTTTAT
GTCAGTGAATGGTTGCAGGTTTTTTGTAAGTTATTGATATGCCTATCCAGTGTATGTCACGCTTTGCTTG
CAGCGACAAAGCTTGGGCCGCTCGAGGTACCTCTCTACATATGACATGTGAGCAAAAGGCCAGCAAAAGG
CCAGGAACCGTAAAAAGGCCGCGTTGCTGGCGTTTTTCCATAGGCTCCGCCCCCCTGACGAGCATCACAA
AAATCGACGCTCAAGTCAGAGGTGGCGAAACCCGACAGGACTATAAAGATACCAGGCGTTTCCCCCTGGA
AGCTCCCTCGTGCGCTCTCCTGTTCCGACCCTGCCGCTTACCGGATACCTGTCCGCCTTTCTCCCTTCGG
GAAGCGTGGCGCTTTCTCATAGCTCACGCTGTAGGTATCTCAGTTCGGTGTAGGTCGTTCGCTCCAAGCT
GGGCTGTGTGCACGAACCCCCCGTTCAGCCCGACCGCTGCGCCTTATCCGGTAACTATCGTCTTGAGTCC
AACCCGGTAAGACACGACTTATCGCCACTGGCAGCAGCCACTGGTAACAGGATTAGCAGAGCGAGGTATG
TAGGCGGTGCTACAGAGTTCTTGAAGTGGTGGCCTAACTACGGCTACACTAGAAGAACAGTATTTGGTAT
CTGCGCTCTGCTGAAGCCAGTTACCTTCGGAAAAAGAGTTGGTAGCTCTTGATCCGGCAAACAAACCACC
GCTGGTAGCGGTGGTTTTTTTGTTTGCAAGCAGCAGATTACGCGCAGAAAAAAAGGATCTCAA
Features (pLannotate 1.2.2; 9 found; start..end, strand, type, name):
    171..1031    -  CDS            AmpR: β-lactamase; bla; confers resistance to ampicillin, carbenicillin, and related antibiotics
   1032..1136    -  promoter       AmpR promoter: bla
   1174..1191    +  protein_bind   attB1 (fragment): mutant version of attB; recombination site for the Gateway® BP reaction BP Clonase™
   1243..1483    +  promoter       U6 promoter: RNA polymerase III promoter for human U6 snRNA
   1573..1589    +  promoter       TEF1 promoter (fragment): S. cerevisiae TEF1; promoter for EF-1α
   1603..1619    +  CDS            SET1 (fragment): solubility-enhancement tag derived from T7 phage gene 10B
   1627..1674    +  terminator     T7 terminator: transcription terminator for bacteriophage T7 RNA polymerase
   1828..2496    +  CDS            Superfolder GFP (fragment): Superfolder GFP is a basic (constitutively fluorescent) green fluorescent protein published in 2005, derived from Aequorea victoria. It is reported to be a very rapidly-maturing weak dimer.
   2765..3353    -  rep_origin     ori: high-copy-number ColE1/pMB1/pBR322/pUC origin of replication
