[The description below was written by a language model from this plasmid's Addgene catalogue record and pLannotate feature annotations shown in this document.]
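Description:
pU6-hROSA26-1-1kbdonor is a small (about 3.4 kb) mammalian expression plasmid that combines two components of a CRISPR-associated transposase (CAST) system on one molecule: a guide RNA cassette and a donor transposon. The backbone is catalogued as a pCMV derivative with a pBR322-type origin. The feature table shows a high-copy ColE1/pUC-family origin and a β-lactamase gene with its own promoter, so the plasmid is propagated in E. coli under ampicillin selection.

The first payload is a synthetic crRNA for the PseCAST system, directed at a site designated hROSA26-1, presumably within the human ROSA26 safe-harbour locus. It is placed downstream of the human U6 promoter, an RNA polymerase III promoter suited to producing short, uncapped guide RNAs in human cells. The spacer sequence is not specified in the record, and the crRNA itself is not annotated in the feature table. The second payload, noted in the depositor comments, is a 1 kb donor transposon, the DNA cargo that the transposase machinery excises and inserts near the crRNA-specified genomic target. The transposon ends are likewise not annotated, but the region downstream of the U6 cassette contains a T7 terminator and a partial superfolder GFP match, which may form part of the cargo, though the record does not say so. The very short hits to attB1, the TEF1 promoter and SET1 are only about 17 nt each and are probably incidental matches rather than functional parts.

No CAST protein genes are present, so the plasmid is intended for co-delivery with separate constructs expressing the PseCAST components, for programmable, RNA-guided gene insertion in human cells.
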