Addgene plasmid #234736: pU6-hROSA26-1-1kbdonor
Purpose: PseCAST crRNA targeting hROSA26-1, with 1 kb donor transposon
Depositing lab: David Liu. Publication: Programmable gene insertion in human cells with a laboratory-evolved CRISPR-associated transposase. Witte IP, Lampe GD, Eitzinger S, Miller SM, Berrios KN, McElroy AN, King RT, Stringham OG, Gelsinger DR, Vo PLH, Chen AT, Tolar J, Osborn MJ, Sternberg SH, Liu DR. Science. 2025 May 15;388(6748):eadt5199. doi: 10.1126/science.adt5199. Epub 2025 May 15. PubMed 40373119.
Backbone
  Vector backbone: pCMV with a BR322 origin
  Vector type: Mammalian Expression
Growth in bacteria
  Bacterial resistance: Ampicillin, 100 μg/mL
  Growth temperature: 37°C
  Growth strain: DH5alpha
  Copy number: High Copy
Gene/Insert
  Gene/Insert name: hROSA26-1 crRNA
  gRNA/shRNA sequence: Unspecified
  Species: Synthetic
  Cloning method: Other
Terms and licenses: Academic/Nonprofit Terms; Industry Terms: Not Available to Industry
Depositor comments: 1 kb transposon donor (second insert)
How to cite: pU6-hROSA26-1-1kbdonor was a gift from David Liu (Addgene plasmid # 234736 ; http://n2t.net/addgene:234736 ; RRID:Addgene_234736)
